Addgene plasmid #214020: AAVS1-iPEmax-Hygro
Depositing lab: Ting Zhou. Publication: Robust and inducible genome editing via an all-in-one prime editor in human pluripotent stem cells. Wu Y, Zhong A, Sidharta M, Kim TW, Ramirez B, Persily B, Studer L, Zhou T. Nat Commun. 2024 Dec 30;15(1):10824. doi: 10.1038/s41467-024-55104-1. PubMed 39737975.
Backbone
  Vector backbone: AAVS1 homologous recombination donor plasmid
  Vector type: Mammalian Expression
  Selectable markers: Hygromycin
Growth in bacteria
  Bacterial resistance: Ampicillin, 100 μg/mL
  Growth temperature: 30°C
  Growth strain: NEB Stable
  Copy number: High Copy
Gene/Insert
  Gene/Insert name: PEmax
  Species: Synthetic; Cas9 is from S. pyogenes; M-MLV RT is from the Moloney murine leukemia virus
  Insert size (bp): 6393
  Promoter: TRE-tight
  Cloning method: Gibson Cloning
  Sequencing primers: 5′ AGCTCGTTTAGTGAACCGTCAGATC; 3′ AATTCTGCAGATAAACGCTG
Terms and licenses: Academic/Nonprofit Terms; Industry Terms: Not Available to Industry
How to cite: AAVS1-iPEmax-Hygro was a gift from Ting Zhou (Addgene plasmid # 214020 ; http://n2t.net/addgene:214020 ; RRID:Addgene_214020)
