[The description below was written by a language model from this plasmid's Addgene catalogue record and pLannotate feature annotations shown in this document.]
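Description:
AAVS1-iPEmax-Hygro is a homologous recombination donor plasmid for placing a doxycycline-inducible prime editor into the AAVS1 safe-harbour locus, which lies in intron 1 of human PPP1R12C. The bacterial backbone is a pBluescript-like, high-copy vector with a ColE1/pUC origin, an f1 origin, ampicillin resistance and leftover lac, T3 and T7 elements. The record lists a recombination-deficient stable E. coli strain at reduced temperature for propagation.

Between the left and right AAVS1 homology arms sit two cassettes in opposite orientations. Next to the left arm, a splice acceptor precedes a promoterless hygromycin resistance gene ending in a bGH polyadenylation signal. Because this is a gene-trap arrangement, the marker should be expressed mainly after correct integration, when it is spliced into the PPP1R12C transcript. This enriches for targeted clones under hygromycin selection.

The second cassette uses the tight TRE promoter (seven tet operators plus a minimal CMV promoter) to drive the roughly 6.4 kb PEmax coding sequence, followed by an SV40 poly(A) signal. PEmax is a fusion of a S. pyogenes Cas9 variant with the Moloney murine leukemia virus reverse transcriptase. The automated annotation labels these two parts as a "dCas9" fragment and a "gag-pol" fragment. Prime editors conventionally use a Cas9 nickase, so the "dCas9" label is probably only a similarity match. Flanking attB1 and attB2 sites are Gateway cloning remnants.

No tet transactivator is annotated in the feature table, so rtTA apparently has to be supplied separately, for example from a companion donor; the record does not say how. The linked publication indicates the construct is used to build human pluripotent stem cell lines for inducible prime editing.
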