Features (pLannotate 1.2.2; 24 found; start..end, strand, type, name):
    543..567     -  protein_bind   attB2: mutant version of attB; recombination site for the Gateway® BP reaction BP Clonase™
    623..706     +  CDS            large T antigen (fragment): large T antigen from SV40 (simian virus 40)
    729..810     +  polyA_signal   SV40 poly(A) signal: SV40 polyadenylation signal
    817..1041    -  polyA_signal   bGH poly(A) signal: bovine growth hormone polyadenylation signal
   1079..2104    -  CDS            HygR: aminoglycoside phosphotransferase from E. coli; aph(4)-Ia; confers resistance to hygromycin
   2191..2216    -  misc_feature   SA: splice acceptor site
   2223..3026    -  misc_feature   HA-L: left homology arm from the adeno-associated virus integration site (AAVS1) within intron 1 of the human PPP1R12C gene
   3041..3059    -  promoter       T7 promoter: promoter for bacteriophage T7 RNA polymerase
   3067..3222    +  CDS            lacZα (fragment): LacZα fragment of β-galactosidase; lacZ fragment
   3227..3655    +  rep_origin     f1 ori (sequence partly withheld): f1 bacteriophage origin of replication; arrow indicates direction of (+) strand synthesis
   3708..3812    +  promoter       AmpR promoter: bla
   3813..4673    +  CDS            AmpR: β-lactamase; bla; confers resistance to ampicillin, carbenicillin, and related antibiotics
   4844..5432    +  rep_origin     ori: high-copy-number ColE1/pMB1/pBR322/pUC origin of replication
   5615..5707    +  CDS            lacI (fragment): lac repressor; lacI; The lac repressor binds to the lac operator to inhibit transcription in E. coli. This inhibition can be relieved by adding lactose or isopropyl-β-D-thiogalactopyranoside (IPTG).
   5720..5741    +  protein_bind   CAP binding site: CAP binding activates transcription in the presence of cAMP. E. coli catabolite activator protein
   5756..5786    +  promoter       lac promoter: promoter for the E. coli lac operon
   5790..5812    +  protein_bind   lac operator (fragment): The lac repressor binds to the lac operator to inhibit transcription in E. coli. This inhibition can be relieved by adding lactose or isopropyl-β-D-thiogalactopyranoside (IPTG). lac repressor encoded by lacI
   5855..5873    +  promoter       T3 promoter: promoter for bacteriophage T3 RNA polymerase
   5892..6728    -  misc_feature   HA-R: right homology arm from the adeno-associated virus integration site (AAVS1) within intron 1 of the human PPP1R12C gene
   6759..7073    +  promoter       tight TRE promoter: Tet-responsive promoter PTight, consisting of seven tet operator sequences followed by the minimal CMV promoter
   7090..7114    +  protein_bind   attB1: mutant version of attB; recombination site for the Gateway® BP reaction BP Clonase™
   7149..7167    +  promoter       T7 promoter: promoter for bacteriophage T7 RNA polymerase
   7238..11339   +  CDS            dCas9 (fragment): catalytically dead mutant of the Cas9 endonuclease from the Streptococcus pyogenes Type II CRISPR/Cas system RNA-guided DNA-binding protein that lacks endonuclease activity due to the D10A mutation in the RuvC catalytic domain and the N863A mutation in the HNH catalytic domain
  11441..422     +  CDS            gag-pol (fragment) (across the origin): POL_MLVMS - Experimental evidence at protein level: Swiss-Prot protein existence level 1. [Integrase]: Catalyzes viral DNA integration into the host chromosome, by performing a series of DNA cutting and joining reactions. This enzyme activity takes place after virion entry into a cell and reverse transcription of the RNA genome in dsDNA. The first step in the integration process is 3' processing. This step requires a complex comprising the viral genome, matrix protein and integrase. This complex is called the pre-integration complex (PIC). The integrase protein removes 2 nucleotides from each
>Addgene plasmid #214020 | AAVS1-iPEmax-Hygro | addgene full sequence | sequence record 429523 | Addgene NGS Result
GAGCAGCAGTGACCACAGAGACAGAAGTGATCTGGGCCAAGGCCCTGCCAGCAGGCACATCCGCCCAGCG
GGCCGAGCTGATCGCCCTGACCCAGGCCCTGAAGATGGCCGAGGGCAAGAAGCTGAACGTGTACACAGAC
TCCAGATATGCCTTCGCCACCGCACACATCCACGGAGAGATCTACAGGCGCCGGGGCTGGCTGACCTCTG
AGGGCAAGGAGATCAAGAACAAGGATGAGATCCTGGCCCTGCTGAAGGCCCTGTTTCTGCCCAAGCGGCT
GAGCATCATCCACTGTCCTGGACACCAGAAGGGACACTCCGCCGAGGCAAGGGGCAATCGGATGGCCGAC
CAGGCCGCCAGAAAGGCTGCTATTACTGAAACTCCCGACACTTCCACTCTGCTGATTGAAAACTCCTCCC
CTTCTGGCGGCTCAAAAAGAACCGCCGACGGCAGCGAATTCGAGTCTCCCAAGAAGAAGAGGAAAGTCGG
CTCTGGCCCTGCCGCTAAGAGAGTGAAGCTGGACGGAAGCGGAGGCGCGCCGACCCAGCTTTCTTGTACA
AAGTGGTTGATCCGGGGATCCTCTAGTCAGCGTTTATCTGCAGAATTCGCCCTTGTTTAAACGATCATAA
TCAGCCATACCACATTTGTAGAGGTTTTACTTGCTTTAAAAAACCTCCCACACCTCCCCCTGAACCTGAA
ACATAAAATGAATGCAATTGTTGTTGTTAACTTGTTTATTGCAGCTTATAATGGTTACAAATAAAGCAAT
AGCATCACAAATTTCACAAATAAAGCATTTTTTTCACTGCCTCGACCCATAGAGCCCACCGCATCCCCAG
CATGCCTGCTATTGTCTTCCCAATCCTCCCCCTTGCTGTCCTGCCCCACCCCACCCCCCAGAATAGAATG
ACACCTACTCAGACAATGCGATGCAATTTCCTCATTTTATTAGGAAAGGACAGTGGGAGTGGCACCTTCC
AGGGTCAAGGAAGGCACGGGGGAGGGGCAAACAACAGATGGCTGGCAACTAGAAGGCACAGTCGAGGCTG
ATCAGCGGGTTTAAACGGGCCCTCTAGACTATTCCTTTGCCCTCGGACGAGTGCTGGGGCGTCGGTTTCC
ACTATCGGCGAGTACTTCTACACAGCCATCGGTCCAGACGGCCGCGCTTCTGCGGGCGATTTGTGTACGC
CCGACAGTCCCGGCTCCGGATCGGACGATTGCGTCGCATCGACCCTGCGCCCAAGCTGCATCATCGAAAT
TGCCGTCAACCAAGCTCTGATAGAGTTGGTCAAGACCAATGCGGAGCATATACGCCCGGAGCCGCGGCGA
TCCTGCAAGCTCCGGATGCCTCCGCTCGAAGTAGCGCGTCTGCTGCTCCATACAAGCCAACCACGGCCTC
CAGAAGAAGATGTTGGCGACCTCGTATTGGGAATCCCCGAACATCGCCTCGCTCCAGTCAATGACCGCTG
TTATGCGGCCATTGTCCGTCAGGACATTGTTGGAGCCGAAATCCGCGTGCACGAGGTGCCGGACTTCGGG
GCAGTCCTCGGCCCAAAGCATCAGCTCATCGAGAGCCTGCGCGACGGACGCACTGACGGTGTCGTCCATC
ACAGTTTGCCAGTGATACACATGGGGATCAGCAATCGCGCATATGAAATCACGCCATGTAGTGTATTGAC
CGATTCCTTGCGGTCCGAATGGGCCGAACCCGCTCGTCTGGCTAAGATCGGCCGCAGCGATCGCATCCAT
GGCCTCCGCGACCGGCTGCAGAACAGCGGGCAGTTCGGTTTCAGGCAGGTCTTGCAACGTGACACCCTGT
GCACGGCGGGAGATGCAATAGGTCAGGCTCTCGCTGAATTCCCCAATGTCAAGCACTTCCGGAATCGGGA
GCGCGGCCGATGCAAAGTGCCGATAAACATAACGATCTTTGTAGAAACCATCGGCGCAGCTATTTACCCG
CAGGACATATCCACGCCCTCCTACATCGAAGCTGAAAGCACGAGATTCTTCGCCCTCCGAGAGCTGCATC
AGGTCGGAGACGCTGTCGAACTTTTCGATCAGAAACTTCTCGACAGACGTCGCGGTGAGTTCAGGCTTTT
TCATCTGCAGCCTAGGGCCGGGATTCTCCTCCACGTCACCGCATGTTAGAAGACTTCCTCTGCCCTCTCC
GCTGCCAGATCTCTCGAGGCCCTGTGGGAGGAAGAGAAGAGGTCAGGGATCTGCCCCACTGTGGGGTGGA
GGGGACAGATAAAAGTACCCAGAACCAGAGCCACATTAACCGGCCCTGGGAATATAAGGTGGTCCCAGCT
CGGGGACACAGGATCCCTGGAGGCAGCAAACATGCTGTCCTGAAGTGGACATAGGGGCCCGGGTTGGAGG
AAGAAGACTAGCTGAGCTCTCGGACCCCTGGAAGATGCCATGACAGGGGGCTGGAAGAGCTAGCACAGAC
TAGAGAGGTAAGGGGGGTAGGGGAGCTGCCCAAATGAAAGGAGTGAGAGGTGACCCGAATCCACAGGAGA
ACGGGGTGTCCAGGCAAAGAAAGCAAGAGGATGGAGAGGTGGCTAAAGCCAGGGAGACGGGGTACTTTGG
GGTTGTCCAGAAAAACGGTGATGATGCAGGCCTACAAGAAGGGGAGGCGGGACGCAAGGGAGACATCCGT
CGGAGAAGGCCATCCTAAGAAACGAGAGATGGCACAGGCCCCAGAAGGAGAAGGAAAAGGGAACCCAGCG
AGTGAAGACGGCATGGGGTTGGGTGAGGGAGGAGAGATGCCCGGAGAGGACCCAGACACGGGGAGGATCC
GCTCAGAGGACATCACGTGGTGCAGCGCCGAGAAGGAAGTGCTCCGGAAAGAGCATCCTTGGGCAGCAAC
ACAGCAGAGAGCAAGGGGAAGAGGGAGTGGAGGAAGACGGAACCTGAAGGAGGCGGCAGGGAAGGATCTG
GGCCAGCCGTAGAGGTGACCCAGGCCACAAGCTGCAGACAGAAAGCGGCACAGGCCCAGGGGAGAGAATG
CTGGTCAGAGAAAGCAGGTACCCAATTCGCCCTATAGTGAGTCGTATTACGCGCGCTCACTGGCCGTCGT
TTTACAACGTCGTGACTGGGAAAACCCTGGCGTTACCCAACTTAATCGCCTTGCAGCACATCCCCCTTTC
GCCAGCTGGCGTAATAGCGAAGAGGCCCGCACCGATCGCCCTTCCCAACAGTTGCGCAGCCTGAATGGCG
AATGGG
[124 nt withheld, positions 3227-3350]
C
[91 nt withheld, positions 3352-3442]
A
[49 nt withheld, positions 3444-3492]
CCTTTGACGTTGGAGTCCACGTTCTTT
[37 nt withheld, positions 3520-3556]
ACCCTATCTCGGTCTATTCTTTTGATTTATAAGGGATTTTGCCGATTTCGGCCTATTGGTTAAAAAATGA
GCTGATTTAACAAAAATTTAACGCGAATTTTAACAAAATATTAACGCTTACAATTTAGGTGGCACTTTTC
GGGGAAATGTGCGCGGAACCCCTATTTGTTTATTTTTCTAAATACATTCAAATATGTATCCGCTCATGAG
ACAATAACCCTGATAAATGCTTCAATAATATTGAAAAAGGAAGAGTATGAGTATTCAACATTTCCGTGTC
GCCCTTATTCCCTTTTTTGCGGCATTTTGCCTTCCTGTTTTTGCTCACCCAGAAACGCTGGTGAAAGTAA
AAGATGCTGAAGATCAGTTGGGTGCACGAGTGGGTTACATCGAACTGGATCTCAACAGCGGTAAGATCCT
TGAGAGTTTTCGCCCCGAAGAACGTTTTCCAATGATGAGCACTTTTAAAGTTCTGCTATGTGGCGCGGTA
TTATCCCGTATTGACGCCGGGCAAGAGCAACTCGGTCGCCGCATACACTATTCTCAGAATGACTTGGTTG
AGTACTCACCAGTCACAGAAAAGCATCTTACGGATGGCATGACAGTAAGAGAATTATGCAGTGCTGCCAT
AACCATGAGTGATAACACTGCGGCCAACTTACTTCTGACAACGATCGGAGGACCGAAGGAGCTAACCGCT
TTTTTGCACAACATGGGGGATCATGTAACTCGCCTTGATCGTTGGGAACCGGAGCTGAATGAAGCCATAC
CAAACGACGAGCGTGACACCACGATGCCTGTAGCAATGGCAACAACGTTGCGCAAACTATTAACTGGCGA
ACTACTTACTCTAGCTTCCCGGCAACAATTAATAGACTGGATGGAGGCGGATAAAGTTGCAGGACCACTT
CTGCGCTCGGCCCTTCCGGCTGGCTGGTTTATTGCTGATAAATCTGGAGCCGGTGAGCGTGGGTCTCGCG
GTATCATTGCAGCACTGGGGCCAGATGGTAAGCCCTCCCGTATCGTAGTTATCTACACGACGGGGAGTCA
GGCAACTATGGATGAACGAAATAGACAGATCGCTGAGATAGGTGCCTCACTGATTAAGCATTGGTAACTG
TCAGACCAAGTTTACTCATATATACTTTAGATTGATTTAAAACTTCATTTTTAATTTAAAAGGATCTAGG
TGAAGATCCTTTTTGATAATCTCATGACCAAAATCCCTTAACGTGAGTTTTCGTTCCACTGAGCGTCAGA
CCCCGTAGAAAAGATCAAAGGATCTTCTTGAGATCCTTTTTTTCTGCGCGTAATCTGCTGCTTGCAAACA
AAAAAACCACCGCTACCAGCGGTGGTTTGTTTGCCGGATCAAGAGCTACCAACTCTTTTTCCGAAGGTAA
CTGGCTTCAGCAGAGCGCAGATACCAAATACTGTTCTTCTAGTGTAGCCGTAGTTAGGCCACCACTTCAA
GAACTCTGTAGCACCGCCTACATACCTCGCTCTGCTAATCCTGTTACCAGTGGCTGCTGCCAGTGGCGAT
AAGTCGTGTCTTACCGGGTTGGACTCAAGACGATAGTTACCGGATAAGGCGCAGCGGTCGGGCTGAACGG
GGGGTTCGTGCACACAGCCCAGCTTGGAGCGAACGACCTACACCGAACTGAGATACCTACAGCGTGAGCT
ATGAGAAAGCGCCACGCTTCCCGAAGGGAGAAAGGCGGACAGGTATCCGGTAAGCGGCAGGGTCGGAACA
GGAGAGCGCACGAGGGAGCTTCCAGGGGGAAACGCCTGGTATCTTTATAGTCCTGTCGGGTTTCGCCACC
TCTGACTTGAGCGTCGATTTTTGTGATGCTCGTCAGGGGGGCGGAGCCTATGGAAAAACGCCAGCAACGC
GGCCTTTTTACGGTTCCTGGCCTTTTGCTGGCCTTTTGCTCACATGTTCTTTCCTGCGTTATCCCCTGAT
TCTGTGGATAACCGTATTACCGCCTTTGAGTGAGCTGATACCGCTCGCCGCAGCCGAACGACCGAGCGCA
GCGAGTCAGTGAGCGAGGAAGCGGAAGAGCGCCCAATACGCAAACCGCCTCTCCCCGCGCGTTGGCCGAT
TCATTAATGCAGCTGGCACGACAGGTTTCCCGACTGGAAAGCGGGCAGTGAGCGCAACGCAATTAATGTG
AGTTAGCTCACTCATTAGGCACCCCAGGCTTTACACTTTATGCTTCCGGCTCGTATGTTGTGTGGAATTG
TGAGCGGATAACAATTTCACACAGGAAACAGCTATGACCATGATTACGCCAAGCGCGCAATTAACCCTCA
CTAAAGGGAACAAAAGCTGGAGCTCAGAGCAGAGCCAGGAACCCCTGTAGGGAAGGGGCAGGAGAGCCAG
GGGCATGAGATGGTGGACGAGGAAGGGGGACAGGGAAGCCTGAGCGCCTCTCCTGGGCTTGCCAAGGACT
CAAACCCAGAAGCCCAGAGCAGGGCCTTAGGGAAGCGGGACCCTGCTCTGGGCGGAGGAATATGTCCCAG
ATAGCACTGGGGACTCTTTAAGGAAAGAAGGATGGAGAAAGAGAAAGGGAGTAGAGGCGGCCACGACCTG
GTGAACACCTAGGACGCACCATTCTCACAAAGGGAGTTTTCCACACGGACACCCCCCTCCTCACCACAGC
CCTGCCAGGACGGGGCTGGCTACTGGCCTTATCTCACAGGTAAAACTGACGCACGGAGGAACAATATAAA
TTGGGGACTAGAAAGGTGAAGAGCCAAAGTTAGAACTCAGGACCAACTTATTCTGATTTTGTTTTTCCAA
ACTGCTTCTCCTCTTGGGAAGTGTAAGGAAGCTGCAGCACCAGGATCAGTGAAACGCACCAGACAGCCGC
GTCAGAGCAGCTCAGGTTCTGGGAGAGGGTAGCGCAGGGTGGCCACTGAGAACCGGGCAGGTCACGCATC
CCCCCCTTCCCTCCCACCCCCTGCCAAGCTCTCCCTCCCAGGATCCTCTCTGGCTCCATCGTAAGCAAAC
CTTAGAGGTTCTGGCAAGGAGAGAGATGGCTCCAGGAAATGGGGGTGTGTCACCAGATAAGGAATCTGCC
TAACAGGAGGTGGGGGTTAGACCCAATATCAGGAGACTAGGAAGGAGGAGGCCTAAGGATGGGGCTTTTC
TGTCACCAATCCTGTCCCTAGTTTAATTAACCCTCTAGAGCTTAGTACTGTCGAGTTTACTCCCTATCAG
TGATAGAGAACGTATGTCGAGTTTACTCCCTATCAGTGATAGAGAACGATGTCGAGTTTACTCCCTATCA
GTGATAGAGAACGTATGTCGAGTTTACTCCCTATCAGTGATAGAGAACGTATGTCGAGTTTACTCCCTAT
CAGTGATAGAGAACGTATGTCGAGTTTATCCCTATCAGTGATAGAGAACGTATGTCGAGTTTACTCCCTA
TCAGTGATAGAGAACGTATGTCGAGGTAGGCGTGTACGGTGGGAGGCCTATATAAGCAGAGCTCGTTTAG
TGAACCGTCAGATCGCCTGGAGAATTCCGATCAACAAGTTTGTACAAAAAAGCAGGCTCCGCGGTTTTCA
GGTTGGACCGGTGCGCGGCCGCTAATACGACTCACTATAGGGAGAGCCGCCACCATGAAACGGACAGCCG
ACGGAAGCGAGTTCGAGTCACCAAAGAAGAAGCGGAAAGTCGACAAGAAGTACAGCATCGGCCTGGACAT
CGGCACCAACTCTGTGGGCTGGGCCGTGATCACCGACGAGTACAAGGTGCCCAGCAAGAAATTCAAGGTG
CTGGGCAACACCGACCGGCACAGCATCAAGAAGAACCTGATCGGAGCCCTGCTGTTCGACAGCGGCGAAA
CAGCCGAGGCCACCCGGCTGAAGAGAACCGCCAGAAGAAGATACACCAGACGGAAGAACCGGATCTGCTA
TCTGCAAGAGATCTTCAGCAACGAGATGGCCAAGGTGGACGACAGCTTCTTCCACAGACTGGAAGAGTCC
TTCCTGGTGGAAGAGGATAAGAAGCACGAGCGGCACCCCATCTTCGGCAACATCGTGGACGAGGTGGCCT
ACCACGAGAAGTACCCCACCATCTACCACCTGAGAAAGAAACTGGTGGACAGCACCGACAAGGCCGACCT
GCGGCTGATCTATCTGGCCCTGGCCCACATGATCAAGTTCCGGGGCCACTTCCTGATCGAGGGCGACCTG
AACCCCGACAACAGCGACGTGGACAAGCTGTTCATCCAGCTGGTGCAGACCTACAACCAGCTGTTCGAGG
AAAACCCCATCAACGCCAGCGGCGTGGACGCCAAGGCCATCCTGTCTGCCAGACTGAGCAAGAGCAGAAA
GCTGGAAAATCTGATCGCCCAGCTGCCCGGCGAGAAGAAGAATGGCCTGTTCGGAAACCTGATTGCCCTG
AGCCTGGGCCTGACCCCCAACTTCAAGAGCAACTTCGACCTGGCCGAGGATGCCAAACTGCAGCTGAGCA
AGGACACCTACGACGACGACCTGGACAACCTGCTGGCCCAGATCGGCGACCAGTACGCCGACCTGTTTCT
GGCCGCCAAGAACCTGTCCGACGCCATCCTGCTGAGCGACATCCTGAGAGTGAACACCGAGATCACCAAG
GCCCCCCTGAGCGCCTCTATGATCAAGAGATACGACGAGCACCACCAGGACCTGACCCTGCTGAAAGCTC
TCGTGCGGCAGCAGCTGCCTGAGAAGTACAAAGAGATTTTCTTCGACCAGAGCAAGAACGGCTACGCCGG
CTACATTGACGGCGGAGCCAGCCAGGAAGAGTTCTACAAGTTCATCAAGCCCATCCTGGAAAAGATGGAC
GGCACCGAGGAACTGCTCGTGAAGCTGAAGAGAGAGGACCTGCTGCGGAAGCAGCGGACCTTCGACAACG
GCAGCATCCCCCACCAGATCCACCTGGGAGAGCTGCACGCCATTCTGCGGCGGCAGGAAGATTTTTACCC
ATTCCTGAAGGACAACCGGGAAAAGATCGAGAAGATCCTGACCTTCCGCATCCCCTACTACGTGGGCCCT
CTGGCCAGGGGAAACAGCAGATTCGCCTGGATGACCAGAAAGAGCGAGGAAACCATCACCCCCTGGAACT
TCGAGGAAGTGGTGGACAAGGGCGCTTCCGCCCAGAGCTTCATCGAGCGGATGACCAACTTCGATAAGAA
CCTGCCCAACGAGAAGGTGCTGCCCAAGCACAGCCTGCTGTACGAGTACTTCACCGTGTATAACGAGCTG
ACCAAAGTGAAATACGTGACCGAGGGAATGAGAAAGCCCGCCTTCCTGAGCGGCGAGCAGAAAAAGGCCA
TCGTGGACCTGCTGTTCAAGACCAACCGGAAAGTGACCGTGAAGCAGCTGAAAGAGGACTACTTCAAGAA
AATCGAGTGCTTCGACTCCGTGGAAATCTCCGGCGTGGAAGATCGGTTCAACGCCTCCCTGGGCACATAC
CACGATCTGCTGAAAATTATCAAGGACAAGGACTTCCTGGACAATGAGGAAAACGAGGACATTCTGGAAG
ATATCGTGCTGACCCTGACACTGTTTGAGGACAGAGAGATGATCGAGGAACGGCTGAAAACCTATGCCCA
CCTGTTCGACGACAAAGTGATGAAGCAGCTGAAGCGGCGGAGATACACCGGCTGGGGCAGGCTGAGCCGG
AAGCTGATCAACGGCATCCGGGACAAGCAGTCCGGCAAGACAATCCTGGATTTCCTGAAGTCCGACGGCT
TCGCCAACAGAAACTTCATGCAGCTGATCCACGACGACAGCCTGACCTTTAAAGAGGACATCCAGAAAGC
CCAGGTGTCCGGCCAGGGCGATAGCCTGCACGAGCACATTGCCAATCTGGCCGGCAGCCCCGCCATTAAG
AAGGGCATCCTGCAGACAGTGAAGGTGGTGGACGAGCTCGTGAAAGTGATGGGCCGGCACAAGCCCGAGA
ACATCGTGATCGAAATGGCCAGAGAGAACCAGACCACCCAGAAGGGACAGAAGAACAGCCGCGAGAGAAT
GAAGCGGATCGAAGAGGGCATCAAAGAGCTGGGCAGCCAGATCCTGAAAGAACACCCCGTGGAAAACACC
CAGCTGCAGAACGAGAAGCTGTACCTGTACTACCTGCAGAATGGGCGGGATATGTACGTGGACCAGGAAC
TGGACATCAACCGGCTGTCCGACTACGATGTGGACGCTATCGTGCCTCAGAGCTTTCTGAAGGACGACTC
CATCGACAACAAGGTGCTGACCAGAAGCGACAAGAACCGGGGCAAGAGCGACAACGTGCCCTCCGAAGAG
GTCGTGAAGAAGATGAAGAACTACTGGCGGCAGCTGCTGAACGCCAAGCTGATTACCCAGAGAAAGTTCG
ACAATCTGACCAAGGCCGAGAGAGGCGGCCTGAGCGAACTGGATAAGGCCGGCTTCATCAAGAGACAGCT
GGTGGAAACCCGGCAGATCACAAAGCACGTGGCACAGATCCTGGACTCCCGGATGAACACTAAGTACGAC
GAGAATGACAAGCTGATCCGGGAAGTGAAAGTGATCACCCTGAAGTCCAAGCTGGTGTCCGATTTCCGGA
AGGATTTCCAGTTTTACAAAGTGCGCGAGATCAACAACTACCACCACGCCCACGACGCCTACCTGAACGC
CGTCGTGGGAACCGCCCTGATCAAAAAGTACCCTAAGCTGGAAAGCGAGTTCGTGTACGGCGACTACAAG
GTGTACGACGTGCGGAAGATGATCGCCAAGAGCGAGCAGGAAATCGGCAAGGCTACCGCCAAGTACTTCT
TCTACAGCAACATCATGAACTTTTTCAAGACCGAGATTACCCTGGCCAACGGCGAGATCCGGAAGCGGCC
TCTGATCGAGACAAACGGCGAAACCGGGGAGATCGTGTGGGATAAGGGCCGGGATTTTGCCACCGTGCGG
AAAGTGCTGAGCATGCCCCAAGTGAATATCGTGAAAAAGACCGAGGTGCAGACAGGCGGCTTCAGCAAAG
AGTCTATCCTGCCCAAGAGGAACAGCGATAAGCTGATCGCCAGAAAGAAGGACTGGGACCCTAAGAAGTA
CGGCGGCTTCGACAGCCCCACCGTGGCCTATTCTGTGCTGGTGGTGGCCAAAGTGGAAAAGGGCAAGTCC
AAGAAACTGAAGAGTGTGAAAGAGCTGCTGGGGATCACCATCATGGAAAGAAGCAGCTTCGAGAAGAATC
CCATCGACTTTCTGGAAGCCAAGGGCTACAAAGAAGTGAAAAAGGACCTGATCATCAAGCTGCCTAAGTA
CTCCCTGTTCGAGCTGGAAAACGGCCGGAAGAGAATGCTGGCCTCTGCCGGCGAACTGCAGAAGGGAAAC
GAACTGGCCCTGCCCTCCAAATATGTGAACTTCCTGTACCTGGCCAGCCACTATGAGAAGCTGAAGGGCT
CCCCCGAGGATAATGAGCAGAAACAGCTGTTTGTGGAACAGCACAAGCACTACCTGGACGAGATCATCGA
GCAGATCAGCGAGTTCTCCAAGAGAGTGATCCTGGCCGACGCTAATCTGGACAAAGTGCTGTCCGCCTAC
AACAAGCACCGGGATAAGCCCATCAGAGAGCAGGCCGAGAATATCATCCACCTGTTTACCCTGACCAATC
TGGGAGCCCCTGCCGCCTTCAAGTACTTTGACACCACCATCGACCGGAAGAGGTACACCAGCACCAAAGA
GGTGCTGGACGCCACCCTGATCCACCAGAGCATCACCGGCCTGTACGAGACACGGATCGACCTGTCTCAG
CTGGGAGGTGACTCCGGCGGAAGCTCTGGTGGCAGCAAGCGGACCGCCGACGGCTCTGAATTCGAGAGCC
CTAAGAAGAAAAGAAAGGTGAGCGGAGGCTCTAGCGGCGGAAGCACCCTGAACATTGAAGACGAGTATAG
ACTGCATGAAACAAGCAAGGAACCCGACGTGTCCCTGGGCTCCACCTGGCTGTCCGACTTTCCCCAGGCC
TGGGCCGAGACAGGAGGAATGGGCCTGGCCGTGCGGCAGGCACCCCTGATCATCCCTCTGAAGGCCACCT
CTACACCCGTGAGCATCAAGCAGTACCCTATGTCTCAGGAGGCCAGACTGGGCATCAAGCCTCACATCCA
GAGGCTGCTGGACCAGGGCATCCTGGTGCCATGCCAGAGCCCCTGGAACACACCACTGCTGCCCGTGAAG
AAGCCAGGCACCAATGACTATAGACCCGTGCAGGATCTGAGAGAGGTGAACAAGAGGGTGGAGGATATCC
ACCCCACCGTGCCCAACCCTTACAATCTGCTGTCCGGCCTGCCCCCTTCTCACCAGTGGTATACAGTGCT
GGACCTGAAGGATGCCTTCTTTTGTCTGAGACTGCACCCTACCAGCCAGCCACTGTTCGCCTTTGAGTGG
AGGGACCCTGAGATGGGCATCTCTGGCCAGCTGACCTGGACACGCCTGCCTCAGGGCTTCAAGAATAGCC
CAACACTGTTTAACGAGGCCCTGCACCGCGACCTGGCAGATTTCCGGATCCAGCACCCAGATCTGATCCT
GCTGCAGTACGTGGACGATCTGCTGCTGGCCGCCACCAGCGAGCTGGATTGCCAGCAGGGAACACGCGCC
CTGCTGCAGACCCTGGGAAACCTGGGATATAGGGCATCCGCCAAGAAGGCCCAGATCTGTCAGAAGCAGG
TGAAGTACCTGGGCTATCTGCTGAAGGAGGGCCAGAGATGGCTGACAGAGGCCAGGAAGGAGACAGTGAT
GGGCCAGCCAACACCCAAGACCCCAAGACAGCTGAGGGAGTTCCTGGGCAAAGCAGGATTTTGCAGGCTG
TTCATCCCAGGATTCGCAGAGATGGCAGCACCTCTGTACCCACTGACCAAGCCGGGCACCCTGTTTAATT
GGGGCCCTGACCAGCAGAAGGCCTATCAGGAGATCAAGCAGGCCCTGCTGACAGCACCAGCCCTGGGCCT
GCCAGACCTGACCAAGCCTTTCGAGCTGTTTGTGGATGAGAAGCAGGGCTACGCCAAGGGCGTGCTGACC
CAGAAGCTGGGACCATGGAGACGGCCCGTGGCCTATCTGTCCAAGAAGCTGGACCCAGTGGCAGCAGGAT
GGCCACCATGCCTGAGGATGGTGGCAGCAATCGCCGTGCTGACAAAGGATGCCGGCAAGCTGACCATGGG
ACAGCCACTGGTCATCCTGGCACCACACGCAGTGGAGGCCCTGGTGAAGCAGCCTCCAGATCGCTGGCTG
TCTAACGCCCGGATGACACACTACCAGGCCCTGCTGCTGGACACCGATCGCGTGCAGTTTGGCCCTGTGG
TGGCCCTGAATCCAGCCACCCTGCTGCCTCTGCCAGAGGAGGGCCTGCAGCACAACTGTCTGGACATCCT
GGCAGAGGCACACGGAACAAGGCCAGACCTGACCGATCAGCCCCTGCCTGACGCCGATCACACATGGTAT
ACCGATGGAAGCTCCCTGCTGCAGGAGGGCCAGAGGAAGGCAG
